Addgene plasmid #222727: pNP1723
Purpose: (Empty Backbone) sfGFP-ON BsaI Golden Gate (GG) Landing Pad for LD-RD and J23119-BsaI GG Landing Pad for bRNA (bRNA in trans expression)
Depositing lab: Patrick Hsu. Depositing organization: Arc Institute. Publication: Bridge RNAs direct programmable recombination of target and donor DNA. Durrant MG, Perry NT, Pai JJ, Jangid AR, Athukoralage JS, Hiraizumi M, McSpedon JP, Pawluk A, Nishimasu H, Konermann S, Hsu PD. Nature. 2024 Jun;630(8018):984-993. doi: 10.1038/s41586-024-07552-4. Epub 2024 Jun 26. PubMed 38926615.
Backbone
  Vector backbone: pNP557 - ColE1 Ori
  Vector type: Bacterial Expression
  Tag / fusion protein: sfGFP (N terminal on backbone)
Growth in bacteria
  Bacterial resistance: Kanamycin, 50 μg/mL
  Growth temperature: 37°C
  Growth strain: NEB Stable
  Copy number: Low Copy
Gene/Insert
  Gene/Insert name: None
  Tag / fusion protein: sfGFP (N terminal on backbone)
Terms and licenses: Academic/Nonprofit Terms; Industry Terms: Not Available to Industry
Depositor comments: Please visit https://doi.org/10.1101/2024.01.24.577089 for bioRxiv preprint.
How to cite: pNP1723 was a gift from Patrick Hsu (Addgene plasmid # 222727 ; http://n2t.net/addgene:222727 ; RRID:Addgene_222727)
