[The description below was written by a language model from this plasmid's Addgene catalogue record and pLannotate feature annotations shown in this document.]
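Description:
pNP1723 is a 6,225-nt empty bacterial expression backbone built on pNP557, designed as a reporter and cloning chassis for bridge RNA-guided recombination assays in E. coli. It replicates from a ColE1/pMB1-type origin. The bom region and rop gene are also present, which is consistent with the low copy number listed in the catalogue. Selection is by kanamycin through an aph(3')-Ia aminoglycoside phosphotransferase gene. An f1 phage origin, lacI with its own promoter, a CAP binding site and two tetracycline-resistance fragments are also annotated. These look like pET/pBR322-style backbone remnants, and the record assigns them no functional role.

There is no insert. The plasmid instead provides two BsaI Golden Gate landing pads. One is associated with a superfolder GFP coding sequence, which is followed by the rrnB T1 and T7Te terminators. This "sfGFP-ON" pad accepts the sequences the record abbreviates as LD-RD, which it does not expand. The name suggests that GFP expression is switched on only after a successful recombination event, giving a fluorescent readout of activity. The feature table annotates no promoter directly upstream of sfGFP, which fits this logic, but the exact arrangement is not stated. The second pad lies downstream of the strong constitutive synthetic J23119 promoter and accepts a bridge RNA (bRNA) sequence, so the guide RNA is expressed in trans. No recombinase gene is annotated on this plasmid, so it presumably must be supplied from elsewhere. The BsaI sites themselves do not appear in the feature table. The construct is typically used to clone and test chosen combinations of bridge RNA and recombination substrates by fluorescence in bacteria.
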