Features (pLannotate 1.2.2; 16 found; start..end, strand, type, name):
     17..397     +  CDS            YPB1_ECOLX: Protein predicted: Swiss-Prot protein existence level 4. From Escherichia coli.
    469..760     -  CDS            TcR (fragment): tetracycline efflux protein; tet; confers resistance to tetracycline
    775..796     -  protein_bind   CAP binding site: CAP binding activates transcription in the presence of cAMP. E. coli catabolite activator protein
    809..1891    -  CDS            lacI: lac repressor; lacI; The lac repressor binds to the lac operator to inhibit transcription in E. coli. This inhibition can be relieved by adding lactose or isopropyl-β-D-thiogalactopyranoside (IPTG).
   1892..1969    -  promoter       lacI promoter: lacI
   1977..2256    -  CDS            TcR (fragment): tetracycline efflux protein; tet; confers resistance to tetracycline
   2416..2450    -  promoter       J23119 promoter: bacterial promoter (Registry of Standard Biological Parts BBa J23119)
   2558..2585    -  terminator     T7Te terminator: phage T7 early transcription terminator
   2601..2672    -  terminator     rrnB T1 terminator: transcription terminator T1 from the E. coli rrnB gene
   2693..3406    -  CDS            superfolder GFP: GFP variant that folds robustly even when fused to poorly folded proteins (Pédelacq et al., 2006)
   3535..3963    +  rep_origin     f1 ori (sequence partly withheld): f1 bacteriophage origin of replication; arrow indicates direction of (+) strand synthesis
   4016..4073    +  promoter       AmpR promoter (fragment): bla
   4082..4897    -  CDS            KanR: aminoglycoside phosphotransferase; aph(3')-Ia; confers resistance to kanamycin in bacteria or G418 (Geneticin®) in eukaryotes
   5019..5607    +  rep_origin     ori: high-copy-number ColE1/pMB1/pBR322/pUC origin of replication
   5793..5932    -  misc_feature   bom: basis of mobility region from pBR322
   6034..6225    -  CDS            rop: Rop protein, which maintains plasmids at low copy number; rop
>Addgene plasmid #222727 | pNP1723 | addgene full sequence | sequence record 440095 | Addgene NGS Result
TGATGCCTCCGTGTAAGGGGGATTTCTGTTCATGGGGGTAATGATACCGATGAAACGAGAGAGGATGCTC
ACGATACGGGTTACTGATGATGAACATGCCCGGTTACTGGAACGTTGTGAGGGTAAACAACTGGCGGTAT
GGATGCGGCGGGACCAGAGAAAAATCACTCAGGGTCAATGCCAGCGCTTCGTTAATACAGATGTAGGTGT
TCCACAGGGTAGCCAGCAGCATCCTGCGATGCAGATCCGGAACATAATGGTGCAGGGCGCTGACTTCCGC
GTTTCCAGACTTTACGAAACACGGAAACCGAAGACCATTCATGTTGTTGCTCAGGTCGCAGACGTTTTGC
AGCAGCAGTCGCTTCACGTTCGCTCGCGTATCGGTGATTCATTCTGCTAACCAGTAAGGCAACCCCGCCA
GCCTAGCCGGGTCCTCAACGACAGGAGCACGATCATGCGCACCCGTGGGGCCGCCATGCCGGCGATAATG
GCCTGCTTCTCGCCGAAACGTTTGGTGGCGGGACCAGTGACGAAGGCTTGAGCGAGGGCGTGCAAGATTC
CGAATACCGCAAGCGACAGGCCGATCATCGTCGCGCTCCAGCGAAAGCGGTCCTCGCCGAAAATGACCCA
GAGCGCTGCCGGCACCTGTCCTACGAGTTGCATGATAAAGAAGACAGTCATAAGTGCGGCGACGATAGTC
ATGCCCCGCGCCCACCGGAAGGAGCTGACTGGGTTGAAGGCTCTCAAGGGCATCGGTCGAGATCCCGGTG
CCTAATGAGTGAGCTAACTTACATTAATTGCGTTGCGCTCACTGCCCGCTTTCCAGTCGGGAAACCTGTC
GTGCCAGCTGCATTAATGAATCGGCCAACGCGCGGGGAGAGGCGGTTTGCGTATTGGGCGCCAGGGTGGT
TTTTCTTTTCACCAGTGAGACGGGCAACAGCTGATTGCCCTTCACCGCCTGGCCCTGAGAGAGTTGCAGC
AAGCGGTCCACGCTGGTTTGCCCCAGCAGGCGAAAATCCTGTTTGATGGTGGTTAACGGCGGGATATAAC
ATGAGCTGTCTTCGGTATCGTCGTATCCCACTACCGAGATATCCGCACCAACGCGCAGCCCGGACTCGGT
AATGGCGCGCATTGCGCCCAGCGCCATCTGATCGTTGGCAACCAGCATCGCAGTGGGAACGATGCCCTCA
TTCAGCATTTGCATGGTTTGTTGAAAACCGGACATGGCACTCCAGTCGCCTTCCCGTTCCGCTATCGGCT
GAATTTGATTGCGAGTGAGATATTTATGCCAGCCAGCCAGACGCAGACGCGCCGAGACAGAACTTAATGG
GCCCGCTAACAGCGCGATTTGCTGGTGACCCAATGCGACCAGATGCTCCACGCCCAGTCGCGTACCGTCT
TCATGGGAGAAAATAATACTGTTGATGGGTGTCTGGTCAGAGACATCAAGAAATAACGCCGGAACATTAG
TGCAGGCAGCTTCCACAGCAATGGCATCCTGGTCATCCAGCGGATAGTTAATGATCAGCCCACTGACGCG
TTGCGCGAGAAGATTGTGCACCGCCGCTTTACAGGCTTCGACGCCGCTTCGTTCTACCATCGACACCACC
ACGCTGGCACCCAGTTGATCGGCGCGAGATTTAATCGCCGCGACAATTTGCGACGGCGCGTGCAGGGCCA
GACTGGAGGTGGCAACGCCAATCAGCAACGACTGTTTGCCCGCCAGTTGTTGTGCCACGCGGTTGGGAAT
GTAATTCAGCTCCGCCATCGCCGCTTCCACTTTTTCCCGCGTTTTCGCAGAAACGTGGCTGGCCTGGTTC
ACCACGCGGGAAACGGTCTGATAAGAGACACCGGCATACTCTGCGACATCGTATAACGTTACTGGTTTCA
CATTCACCACCCTGAATTGACTCTCTTCCGGGCGCTATCATGCCATACCGCGAAAGGTTTTGCGCCATTC
GATGGTGTCCGGGATCTCGACGCTCTCCCTTATGCGACTCCTGCATTAGGAAGCAGCCCAGTAGTAGGTT
GAGGCCGTTGAGCACCGCCGCCGCAAGGAATGGTGCATGCAAGGAGATGGCGCCCAACAGTCCCCCGGCC
ACGGGGCCTGCCACCATACCCACGCCGAAACAAGCGCTCATGAGCCCGAAGTGGCGAGCCCGATCTTCCC
CATCGGTGATGTCGGCGATATAGGCGCCAGCAACCGCACCTGTGGCGCCGGTGATGCCGGCCACGATGCG
TCCGGCGTAGAGGATCGAGATAAGAAGGAGATATACCATGGAAAAAAAAGCCCGCTCATTAGGCGGGCTG
ACAGCTGTCAGATCGTCCCATTCGCCATGCCGAAGCATGTTGCCCAGCCGGCGCCAGCGAGGAGGCTGGG
ACCATGCCGGCCTGAGACCCGAGCCGAAGGTCTCAGCTAGCATTATACCTAGGACTGAGCTAGCTGTCAA
CGAGCTCGGCGCGCCTGCAGGTCGACAAGCTTGCGGCCGCATAATGCTTAAGTCGAACAGAAAGTAATCG
TATTGTACACGGCCGCATAATCGAAATTCTATATAAACGCAGAAAGGCCCACCCGAAGGTGAGCCAGTGT
GACTCTAGTAGAGAGCGTTCACCGACAAACAACAGATAAAACGAAAGGCCCAGTCTTTCGACTGAGCCTT
TCGTTTTATTTGATGCCTGGAGATCCTTATCATTTGTACAGTTCATCCATACCATGCGTGATGCCCGCTG
CGGTTACGAACTCCAGCAGAACCATATGATCGCGTTTCTCGTTCGGATCTTTAGACAGAACGCTTTGCGT
GCTCAGATAGTGATTGTCTGGCAGCAGAACAGGACCATCACCGATTGGAGTGTTTTGCTGGTAGTGATCA
GCCAGCTGCACGCTGCCATCCTCCACGTTGTGGCGAATTTTAAAATTCGCTTTAATGCCATTTTTTTGTT
TATCGGCGGTGATGTAAACATTGTGGCTGTTAAAATTGTATTCCAGCTTATGGCCCAGGATATTGCCGTC
TTCTTTAAAGTCAATGCCTTTCAGCTCAATGCGGTTTACCAGGGTATCGCCTTCAAATTTCACTTCCGCA
CGCGTTTTGTACGTGCCGTCATCCTTAAAGGAAATCGTGCGTTCCTGCACATAGCCTTCCGGCATGGCGG
ACTTGAAGAAGTCATGCTGCTTCATATGGTCCGGATAACGAGCAAAGCACTGAACACCATAAGTCAGCGT
CGTTACCAGAGTCGGCCAAGGAACCGGCAGTTTACCAGTAGTACAGATGAACTTCAGCGTCAGTTTACCA
TTAGTTGCGTCACCTTCACCCTCGCCACGCACGGAAAACTTATGACCGTTGACATCACCATCCAGTTCCA
CCAGAATAGGGACGACACCAGTGAACAGCTCTTCGCCTTTACGCATAGATCATTTCTCCTCTTTCAGATC
CGGACCTCCTAAATAGTTAGTTTGACGCACCGAGACCATGGCCACCGGTCTCAGGATCTCGAGCACCACC
AAAAGGAGGAACTATATCCGGATTGGCGAATGGG
[124 nt withheld, positions 3535-3658]
C
[91 nt withheld, positions 3660-3750]
A
[49 nt withheld, positions 3752-3800]
CCTTTGACGTTGGAGTCCACGTTCTTT
[37 nt withheld, positions 3828-3864]
ACCCTATCTCGGTCTATTCTTTTGATTTATAAGGGATTTTGCCGATTTCGGCCTATTGGTTAAAAAATGA
GCTGATTTAACAAAAATTTAACGCGAATTTTAACAAAATATTAACGCTTACAATTTAGGTGGCACTTTTC
GGGGAAATGTGCGCGGAACCCCTATTTGTTTATTTTTCTAAATACATTCAAATATGTATCCGCTCATGAA
TTAATTCTTAGAAAAACTCATCGAGCATCAAATGAAACTGCAATTTATTCATATCAGGATTATCAATACC
ATATTTTTGAAAAAGCCGTTTCTGTAATGAAGGAGAAAACTCACCGAGGCAGTTCCATAGGATGGCAAGA
TCCTGGTATCGGTCTGCGATTCCGACTCGTCCAACATCAATACAACCTATTAATTTCCCCTCGTCAAAAA
TAAGGTTATCAAGTGAGAAATCACCATGAGTGACGACTGAATCCGGTGAGAATGGCAAAAGTTTATGCAT
TTCTTTCCAGACTTGTTCAACAGGCCAGCCATTACGCTCGTCATCAAAATCACTCGCATCAACCAAACCG
TTATTCATTCGTGATTGCGCCTGAGCGAGACGAAATACGCGATCGCTGTTAAAAGGACAATTACAAACAG
GAATCGAATGCAACCGGCGCAGGAACACTGCCAGCGCATCAACAATATTTTCACCTGAATCAGGATATTC
TTCTAATACCTGGAATGCTGTTTTCCCGGGGATCGCAGTGGTGAGTAACCATGCATCATCAGGAGTACGG
ATAAAATGCTTGATGGTCGGAAGAGGCATAAATTCCGTCAGCCAGTTTAGTCTGACCATCTCATCTGTAA
CATCATTGGCAACGCTACCTTTGCCATGTTTCAGAAACAACTCTGGCGCATCGGGCTTCCCATACAATCG
ATAGATTGTCGCACCTGATTGCCCGACATTATCGCGAGCCCATTTATACCCATATAAATCAGCATCCATG
TTGGAATTTAATCGCGGCCTAGAGCAAGACGTTTCCCGTTGAATATGGCTCATAACACCCCTTGTATTAC
TGTTTATGTAAGCAGACAGTTTTATTGTTCATGACCAAAATCCCTTAACGTGAGTTTTCGTTCCACTGAG
CGTCAGACCCCGTAGAAAAGATCAAAGGATCTTCTTGAGATCCTTTTTTTCTGCGCGTAATCTGCTGCTT
GCAAACAAAAAAACCACCGCTACCAGCGGTGGTTTGTTTGCCGGATCAAGAGCTACCAACTCTTTTTCCG
AAGGTAACTGGCTTCAGCAGAGCGCAGATACCAAATACTGTCCTTCTAGTGTAGCCGTAGTTAGGCCACC
ACTTCAAGAACTCTGTAGCACCGCCTACATACCTCGCTCTGCTAATCCTGTTACCAGTGGCTGCTGCCAG
TGGCGATAAGTCGTGTCTTACCGGGTTGGACTCAAGACGATAGTTACCGGATAAGGCGCAGCGGTCGGGC
TGAACGGGGGGTTCGTGCACACAGCCCAGCTTGGAGCGAACGACCTACACCGAACTGAGATACCTACAGC
GTGAGCTATGAGAAAGCGCCACGCTTCCCGAAGGGAGAAAGGCGGACAGGTATCCGGTAAGCGGCAGGGT
CGGAACAGGAGAGCGCACGAGGGAGCTTCCAGGGGGAAACGCCTGGTATCTTTATAGTCCTGTCGGGTTT
CGCCACCTCTGACTTGAGCGTCGATTTTTGTGATGCTCGTCAGGGGGGCGGAGCCTATGGAAAAACGCCA
GCAACGCGGCCTTTTTACGGTTCCTGGCCTTTTGCTGGCCTTTTGCTCACATGTTCTTTCCTGCGTTATC
CCCTGATTCTGTGGATAACCGTATTACCGCCTTTGAGTGAGCTGATACCGCTCGCCGCAGCCGAACGACC
GAGCGCAGCGAGTCAGTGAGCGAGGAAGCGGAAGAGCGCCTGATGCGGTATTTTCTCCTTACGCATCTGT
GCGGTATTTCACACCGCAATGGTGCACTCTCAGTACAATCTGCTCTGATGCCGCATAGTTAAGCCAGTAT
ACACTCCGCTATCGCTACGTGACTGGGTCATGGCTGCGCCCCGACACCCGCCAACACCCGCTGACGCGCC
CTGACGGGCTTGTCTGCTCCCGGCATCCGCTTACAGACAAGCTGTGACCGTCTCCGGGAGCTGCATGTGT
CAGAGGTTTTCACCGTCATCACCGAAACGCGCGAGGCAGCTGCGGTAAAGCTCATCAGCGTGGTCGTGAA
GCGATTCACAGATGTCTGCCTGTTCATCCGCGTCCAGCTCGTTGAGTTTCTCCAGAAGCGTTAATGTCTG
GCTTCTGATAAAGCGGGCCATGTTAAGGGCGGTTTTTTCCTGTTTGGTCAC
